>Addgene plasmid #24353 | pBac-GH146-QF | addgene full sequence | sequence record 209215 | Addgene NGS Result
CTAAATTGTAAGCGTTAATATTTTGTTAAAATTCGCGTTAAATTTTTGTTAAATCAGCTCATTTTTTAAC
CAATAGGCCGAAATCGGCAAAATCCCTTATAAATCAAAAGAATAGACCGAGATAGGGT
[37 nt withheld, positions 129-165]
AAAGAACGTGGACTCCAACGTCAAAGG
[49 nt withheld, positions 193-241]
T
[91 nt withheld, positions 243-333]
G
[124 nt withheld, positions 335-458]
CCCATTCGCCATTCAGGCTGCGCAACTGTTGGGAAGGGCGATCGGTGCGGGCCTCTTCGCTATTACGCCA
GCTGGCGAAAGGGGGATGTGCTGCAAGGCGATTAAGTTGGGTAACGCCAGGGTTTTCCCAGTCACGACGT
TGTAAAACGACGGCCAGTGAGCGCGCCTCGTTCATTCACGTTTTTGAACCCGTGGAGGACGGGCAGACTC
GCGGTGCAAATGTGTTTTACAGCGTGATGGAGCAGATGAAGATGCTCGACACGCTGCAGAACACGCAGCT
AGATTAACCCTAGAAAGATAATCATATTGTGACGTACGTTAAAGATAATCATGTGTAAAATTGACGCATG
TGTTTTATCGGTCTGTATATCGAGGTTTATTTATTAATTTGAATAGATATTAAGTTTTATTATATTTACA
CTTACATACTAATAATAAATTCAACAAACAATTTATTTATGTTTATTTATTTATTAAAAAAAACAAAAAC
TCAAAATTTCTTCTATAAAGTAACAAAACTTTTATCGAATTCCTGCAGCCCGGGGGATCCACTAGTTCTA
GTGTTCCCACAATGGTTAATTCGAGCTCGCCCGGGGATCTAATTCAATTAGAGACTAATTCAATTAGAGC
TAATTCAATTAGGATCCAAGCTTATCGATTTCGAACCCTCGACCGCCGGAGTATAAATAGAGGCGCTTCG
TCTACGGAGCGACAATTCAATTCAAACAAGCAAAGTGAACACGTCGCTAAGCGAAAGCTAAGCAAATAAA
CAAGCGCAGCTGAACAAGCTAAACAATCGGGGTACCGCGGGCCCGGGATCCACCGGTCGCCACCATGGCC
TCCTCCGAGAACGTCATCACCGAGTTCATGCGCTTCAAGGTGCGCATGGAGGGCACCGTGAACGGCCACG
AGTTCGAGATCGAGGGCGAGGGCGAGGGCCGCCCCTACGAGGGCCACAACACCGTGAAGCTGAAGGTGAC
CAAGGGCGGCCCCCTGCCCTTCGCCTGGGACATCCTGTCCCCCCAGTTCCAGTACGGCTCCAAGGTGTAC
GTGAAGCACCCCGCCGACATCCCCGACTACAAGAAGCTGTCCTTCCCCGAGGGCTTCAAGTGGGAGCGCG
TGATGAACTTCGAGGACGGCGGCGTGGCGACCGTGACCCAGGACTCCTCCCTGCAGGACGGCTGCTTCAT
CTACAAGGTGAAGTTCATCGGCGTGAACTTCCCCTCCGACGGCCCCGTGATGCAGAAGAAGACCATGGGC
TGGGAGGCCTCCACCGAGCGCCTGTACCCCCGCGACGGCGTGCTGAAGGGCGAGACCCACAAGGCCCTGA
AGCTGAAGGACGGCGGCCACTACCTGGTGGAGTTCAAGTCCATCTACATGGCCAAGAAGCCCGTGCAGCT
GCCCGGCTACTACTACGTGGACGCCAAGCTGGACATCACCTCCCACAACGAGGACTACACCATCGTGGAG
CAGTACGAGCGCACCGAGGGCCGCCACCACCTGTTCCTGTAGCGGCCGCGACTCTAGATCATAATCAGCC
ATACCACATTTGTAGAGGTTTTACTTGCTTTAAAAAACCTCCCACACCTCCCCCTGAACCTGAAACATAA
AATGAATGCAATTGTTGTTGTTAACTTGTTTATTGCAGCTTATAATGGTTACAAATAAAGCAATAGCATC
ACAAATTTCACAAATAAAGCATTTTTTTCACTGCATTCTAGTTGTGGTTTGTCCAAACTCATCAATGTAT
CTCGAGGGGGGGCCCGGTACCGGGCCCCCCCTCGAGGTCGACGGTATCGATAAGCTTGATGGACTATAGT
TGAGGGCATTCGGATTGCCACCGGCTGCCAGGATGGCTGCATTCTTCTTGTGCTTTTGCATGTGCGAGGT
TAGAGCAGCAGCTGTATTATAGCCCCTGTTGCACATGCTGCACTGGAAGGGCTTCTGTATGTCATGGGTT
TTCATGTGGATCTTCAAGTGGTCACTAGAGAAAGATGAAATAGAGGAAATTTATTGACTTAGTTAATAGG
TCACATATTAAACCAGACTCCCTCACTTACCTCCTGGAAAAAGCTGCCTCGCAATGCGGACACTTGTAGT
TCCGCTCGTTGGTATGCAGTTTCTTATGACGATCTCGGGATCGCTTGTGCTTGAAGAGCTTGGAGCAGTA
TTCACATTTGAAAGGCAGGTGTTCAGCGTGGCTCTGTAATGAATATACACATATTCGGAAAATCCCATTA
GCATGATGATAATCTGAGCAATTAGCCGTAGGCCCACTGGGCTATTTGAAATTCTTAGAAGAGCACCAGA
CAACAAGGCAGCGTCAACTGTCCGTCTACCCCAGTTAAAAGTTGCGATGACAACGATGACGACTACGACG
ACGACTTGGACGACTCCTGGCTTGAATTTATAGATGCGTCAATCTGAATCTGAATCTGCATACCGACTGA
CTCGACTCGGACTCAGGCCCAGACGAGTAGGTGTTTCACTTGCGACTCGTGGCTTGTGGACAAAATTCAT
CTAAATGCGCGACGCCGCTTACTGTTTTTTTTGTTTTTTTTTTCTTTCGCAGGTTGGGCTGGAAAAGGGG
CAGGTGCTGGGGCTGGGGTTGGGTCTTAAACTACACCCGCAACCGGTTTGCTTTTTGGGTTCTTTTAGCG
GCAGCCGGCTTTGAACTTTGAGAGCGGCGAAAAAAAAAATTAGCCCATTTGTATGCAGCCCCCCAGTTTG
GAAAGCCTTAAAATTGCACAATATATGATGAGTTAGCCGGGTTAGTCGCATCCAGATCCACAGAGAGCGT
ACAACTTCTCGTGTTGGTTATGGTTTTTTAAACTGTCGCTCCAATCACCATCGCCATCAACATCCCATAA
GCTGAAAGACCGAATTCCGAACCGTACCAGCCCATCCAGGCGCTAGGATCAAAGCCGGATCGCAACATGT
TAGACCCCGGTGGACGATAAAGATCGCTGCTCGGTAGTCCTCAACAGCAGTTGCAATTGGGTTAACAAGT
TGCTGATGTCATGGGCGGCGGTGTTAGCAGTTCAAAAAGCATTTAAGCCGAATTAGAATTTTCGCTCGCG
GAGATGAGGGGGCATGTGGGTGAAGTGCGGTGGCCACAAAGGCTCAAAGCTTCGGGTTGTCTTAGATGTT
GTTTTAGAGATTGCCGAAGGAGTGTTAGATAAATGATATAGGTCTGCAATTTTTAAATAATTCACTTGAT
CCTAATTTGTTTCATTTGGAAGATTTCAGAGAACGTACCTTTATTTTACATATATTGTTCAAAGGAGAAA
CGAGCCTTGCGTACATGCTAGATTTGACATTTCCACTTAAACAACCCTTTACATCTAAGAGCTATGCCAC
TTTCGCTTTCAATTAACAAATTGAAATCGCAGTTTGGTTCCTATTCACTCGATGGAAATGAAAATCAATG
GAACCACCGCAGATTGTCAATCAAAGTCCTGACACCCTGAGTGCCTAAAGGTGTCCTAAGTATTTAGAAG
ACTGTCACCAAAGGGGCAAATGTCAATCAAGAGAAAACACCTTGCTCGAAAATAGAATAATCGCCTTAAA
AAGATGTCAGGATGGTAATTACGAACTTTCAAAGCCACCCACTTGTGGTGGAGACCACCCACCCACTCAC
CCTTTCTAGACTGGAGTTCCTTCGAACTTTGAACCCACTCAATTTGGTAACTCACCTGTACGTGATGCTT
CAAGTAGCCGAGACGTGGAAATGTCTTTTCGCAAAACTGGCACTGGTAGGATCCGTCGCCGCGACTTTTA
ATCCCCTCTCCTGTCAACTTATCAAACTTGCTTGCTGCTCCAGTGGCTCCCCCACCTGCGGTGGCTCCCA
TTTTGGCTTCCTTATTGATTTTGCGCAGCTTGTTGGCTATTTTCAGCGCCTGTTGATGATGGTAATGATG
ATGATGGTGATGATGGAAGTGTGGCAAACGTTTTGGCTTGGGCAAATCCTCGCCATCAGCACCACCATTG
ATCTTGCCCTCAGTCGGATGATCCTCCTGACCGGCGGCGGTTGGAGCTCCGATCAAGTGGTGTGAATTGG
GCGTCATGGTGCCGTCAGAAATGCTAGGCGAATAACTGGACGATGTGTGGGTGCTGTACATATCTGGAAG
GAGAAAATGAAGACACGGATTAGTACCAAGAAAATAGGATCAGTGTCACTTAGGGGTAAAACGTCTTACA
TCGGTCTTACATATAAAAATATTATGATAAGAGTAGAACAAATTAGGAAATTATGTTTCAATTTATTATA
GAGTTGCTTATTTAACGAAGAAAGGCAATTGGGAACATTGCGTTCCCAATAATGGTCTTTCTATCATGGG
AAGCGGTTTTTTTATGAGACTATATTCCATCTTATCGAGTGGGCGGCTGTGGCTGCATCCTGTTTAGCGG
CGCTTTGGGGACCGGGACAGGAAATCAACGTCGACTATCAAATGCTGGACGCGGAATTAATTCAATTAAC
CGGGCAACATTTGGTGATGACCAGACGACACCCCATTCCCCATACATGGGTATGAGCTGTAAGCGAGTCT
CATGCAAACTAATTGCGCTTTGTTCTTGCTGCTGTTTTAATTACAGGCCCCAGCATCCATGAGGGTCACT
TGATTCCCCCCGGATTCGGGCTTCTATTAACACGCGCCAAGTGCCGATGTTCACTTTCCGTTTTCGACAA
CTTTTAATTAAGCCCAATTGCGCATGATCTTCGCGTCTGTATCTGTTTGGATAATGCTCTGGGTCGAGGG
ATCGTGGTTGTTTTACCCCCCCGATCGGTTGAACTGTGATCTATCTGGTCTAAGTTCCACTCTAATTGGG
AAACATCAAGCTGATGCATCAGCCACTTGATTCCTTCATTCGTCTTGATCTTTGGGGTTAAAGAAAGTTG
TAAGAGATTTAAAGCCATTCGCATTTGATTGAAATGTTGGCTATGGTTAAGTTAAGGGGGTAAGAAAGTC
AAGTGTCAAAGCGGTTAAACGGATTGGAGAAGATTGATGTAGATGTTCTAGGATTTATGGCAAAAGTTGA
AAATTATACAATTCGTTTCGATTTTCGTGGAAATTTTGAAATATATATTTTAGAATGAATAAGTTTTATG
ATCCAGATGTAAGCAAAATGAAAGCTGTTTATTTTTACTGACATCATATAAATTGATTGATTTTCCGTCG
GCACATTGCACATTGGATACAAGCTTTTTATAAGCTTTGCTATTTACACTGTTTGGTTTTAAAGGACCCC
AATGGTCGGACGCCTAATTAATCCATCAAGAACTATAACTTTTTTTGGAATTTTCCCAAATTCTTTTTGG
ATATCCTTGCTATTTACCGTTATTGGTGATCTCCTTGGTGGCCTGGATCTTTTCAATTAAATTCTCCAAA
CGCGAACTGGGTACCAGTATTGTCTTATTTAACTTCTAGTTAATTTATTTAATTGGATTTGAACTAAATT
CGATTGAGGAGGCACTTTAGCTGCACTTTCTCGATAAACACCAAGCACTTTCAGTTTAGGCCCTTGCTGC
ACCAAAGGATCATTATATCTCTATTCTGATGTATGGGTTGCCAGCGTTTTTTTTTTCTTTCAAAGCGCGA
GGCGCGAGACGAAGGACGTCCAATTGCCGCGAGCACCAAAATGTGGCTAAAATCAGAGCCGCAGAGCCAA
AGGCCGAGTGCCAAAGAGCCCAACGGAGAAAGACAGAGAGAGGGAGAGGGAGAGAGAGAGTGTGAGGAAG
CAGACGGAAGGAGAGGGCGACAACTAGGCGAACTAGTATGATGAAATAACATAAGGTGGTCCCGTCGATA
GCCGAAGCTTACCGAAGTATACACTTAAATTCAGTGCACGTTTGCTTGTTGAGAGGAAAGGTTGTGTGCG
GACGAATTTTTTTTTGAAAACATTAACCCTTACGTGCGGCCGCTAAGCAAATAAACAAGCGCAGCTGAAC
AAGCTAAACAATCTGCAGCCCAAGCTGGCCGGCCAAAATGCCGCCTAAACGCAAGACACTCAATGCCGCT
GCCGAAGCCAATGCCCACGCTGATGGCCATGCTGATGGCAATGCTGATGGTCATGTCGCTAACACTGCAG
CAAGCAGCAACAACGCCCGTTTTGCGGACTTGACCAACATTGACACACCCGGCCTCGGCCCTACCACGAC
GACGTTACTTGTCGAGCCCGCTCGTTCGAAACGCCAGAGAGTCTCGAGGGCCTGTGATCAGTGTCGAGCT
GCACGTGAAAAGTGTGATGGAATCCAGCCGGCTTGCTTCCCCTGTGTGTCGCAGGGCCGGTCGTGTACCT
ACCAGGCCAGTCCCAAGAAGCGAGGAGTCCAGACGGGCTACATCCGCACTCTCGAACTGGCTCTGGCTTG
GATGTTCGAGAACGTTGCCCGCAGCGAGGACGCCCTCCACAATCTTTTGGTCCGTGATGCTGGCCAGGGC
AGCGCTCTCCTGGTCGGCAAAGACTCGCCTGCTGCAGAACGCCTGCATGCAAGATGGGCGACGAGTCGAG
TCAACAAAAGCATCACCCGTCTTCTCTCAGGTCAGGCCGCACAAGATCCATCTGAAGACGGCCAATCCCC
GTCCGAAGACATAAATGTCCAAGATGCCGGGGCAAAGACATCCGACTTCCCTCATGCGCCTCACTTGACT
TTCTCGGCGCCTAAGTCTAGTACAGCTGAGACACGCACTCTACCAGGCCCGGTCCGACCACCTATTTCGG
CAAACACCCTGGAAAACAACCTTCAGCCAGATGGTACCGGGATAGGGAAGCTACCACCCAATCATTGGCG
CCTGCTGGATATCTACTTTTCCTACACGCATTCTTGGCTCCCTATCCTCGAGAAGAAAGACATGTACCAA
GCATTGTACCAGTACTCTGAACAAGGCTCGTTGCTTCCCTCTGCGAATGTCGAGTCTGGCGTTCATGCCG
AGCTCTGGAGCGCGCTCGCCCTGGCGTCCTTCCAGGCTGCTGCTACTGCTGCATCGAGTGCTACGGGTCC
AGCTTCAGCTGCTCATGGCCATGACAATGCCATCAATCCTTCACCTGCAGACATATCTGACACAGCCCGA
AAGCTCATACCTTTGGAAAGCGGGCCGTTCCAGGTTCAGCACTGCAGAGCGTTGCTGCTTCTTTGTCTCG
TAAGCCTTGGGCGGGATGATTGGGAGTCTGCTTGGTTGCTGGTTGGCTTTGCGGTCCGCGTCCTACTTGT
TGTTCGCACCCAGTTGCCTCCTGATGATGACCGGCCACGACCAAGAATGCGTGCGCTGCTCGTCGCGTGC
TTCATCGTGGATACCATTGTGTCTATGAGACACAACGTGCCGGCCCATCTCAAGCCAGACGACATTGCGG
ATCTGCCGTTACCTGAAGACGGTCAAGATCAATGGGAGCCGTGGACACCATGTGAGGGCTTAGGCGGTGA
ACACACCATGCTGCAAATGTTGAGGAACCCGGCATACCCTTTAAGCACATTCAACCACCTATATGGCGTG
ACCAAGCTGGTTGCTTTGGAGCTTCTGCCAAGAATACGAACATCTTCACAGAACGCTCCCTTGGAGTTCA
GGTCGCGGTTGCAGCAGGTAATCGGCCACAATTCTCCCTTCAGCGTCTTTGTCCTTTCCCAGGATACAGC
ATCGGCTTTTGTGCCTACTGCATACCTTACCCGTACCGTTTATTTATGGGCAGCTGCCTTTTCTGAGCCT
CTCAACGAACACTACTCGCATCTTCTGATCGAAACTCTTGATCAGTATCAGAAGCGGTTTGGTACATATG
CAATCCCACCTCTGATCCCTTCTCTTCTAGACTCCCTTCTTGCTTTAAAGAAACAATCACATTCTTCAGA
GCGGCATCGAAGGCACTTGGAAGAGCTTTTCCCCGCCTACTCCTCCATTTGGCCTCGGGGAGGCCGACAC
AGCAATACTGGCCTCCAACCCATACGACAACTTGAGCTTCCGCCGACTGCGACTGCCACTGCAAGTATCA
TGCCCCATGTCATGGAACAGCCCCTGTCAACGTCAATAAATCCGGTCAATGATCGGTTTAATGGAATACC
GAATCCTACCCCCTACAATAGCGATGCGGCCCTAGACGCAATTACTCAAACCAATGACTACGGATCAGTC
AATACCCATGGCATTCTCAGTACATATCCACCACCTGCCACCCACTTGAACGAGGCCTCGGTGGCCCTTG
CGCCTGGAGGTGCTCCTCCCAGACCACCCCCGCCATACGTTGATAGTACAACGAACCATCCTCCTTACCA
TAGTAACCTCGTCCCCATGGCCAATTTCGGATATTCGACTGTAGACTATGATGCGATGGTGGATGATCTG
GCATCGATCGAGTACACGGATGCGGTTGACGTTGATCCGCAGTTCATGACGAACCTCGGGTTTGTCCCAG
GGTGTAATTTTAGCGATATCAACACGTATGAGCAATAGGCGGCCGCGTTAACCGATCCGTCGACCATGAA
GCCTAGGGCTTATCGATACCGTCGACTAAAGCCAAATAGAAAATTATTCAGTTCCTGGCTTAAGTTTTTA
AAAGTGATATTATTTATTTGGTTGTAACCAACCAAAAGAATGTAAATAACTAATACATAATTATGTTAGT
TTTAAGTTAGCAACAAATTGATTTTAGCTATATTAGCTACTTGGTTAATAAATAGAATATATTTATTTAA
AGATAATTGCGTTTTTATTGTCAGGGAGTGAGTTTGCTTAAAAACTCGTTTAGATCCACTAGTTTTTTCG
CCTCTGTGTGCGTGCCTTTTGGGATTCTCGGCCAACAAATGAGAAGCAACACACAGCGAACGTAATTTAA
ATGGCGCCCCCACCCCACCCCCACTAATACACACACGAACGCGCACGCACACGGGCGAGAGTGAGAAAGC
TTCGTGTGTATATAAGCACCACACACTGATATCCCGAAGTAAAAGCCGAAGATGTTGCGTTCGTGGGCGA
GAGCGAGATGGCGCCACATAGAGTGCGCAAAAGAGAGAGGGCGAATTTGTCGTATCTGTGTTGGAGTTGG
TGCCCCCACCGAACACATAGACGCTATATAGCCACATATACACCACTACACTGGTGCTGGCGAAGGGCGG
AGCATGGGATCCAATGGGTCGACGCGGCCAGAGGGTTCCCTGATGGGTCAAAGGAGGGGGGTTGCGGATG
GAAGCGGGATGGCAAATGCGTTTTATACTTAATTTATGTGCACATAAAAATTTAATTTACCCAAAACGTC
AGGTGATGATGTGATATTTCACTACTTTTGGCTCGTTTTCCCCTTTTTTGTGGTTTTTGTTGTTCATTTT
TTTTTTGGCGAGATTTGACTTTGATGAAGGAATTAGCTTTTTGGGTTAATTACTTGCTATGGGTATAGAA
AGTTTTTATATTCAATACATAAAGTATAACTTTTCCTAAAGTAAATAAAGTTGGTTTTTGGAAGTTTAAA
TAATAAATACTAATAATAAATAATAGTGCGGGGCAGACCCTCAGCCGTGGAAGCTACCGATCAATTTTGT
TTGTGGGCGTGGCAATGTTCTTACCAGCAAAGGCGACATTTGAATCTGCATACTTGATCTTGAACTTTCT
ATAAATTTTAGTCAACGAGATCACGACGTTCGAGTTCCAACTTCAAGTTGTGATCAAGTTGTGATTCTTA
TGAAGAATACACACTTATAGGGGAGGAAATGTTTCCTTCTACCTGTTAATACCTTTAAGCGTATTCAGTT
TTACTCTACGAGTTTAATTTTAAACTTTAATTCAACCAACCTTTGCCAAACTTTTTGACTGGCACAAATG
TGGTAATTTGTATACATTTCCATAAAAATCCAGGCAAACCGAAGTGTGTAAATGTCAATTGGCACTTTTT
GCTCATATCAACATATGAACATGACCGCAAATAAACACTACACAGGCAATAGAAAAAGTACAAAGTTAAA
TTGACGTCAGAAACGAGATGATAAAAACGAAAGCCATGCGGGAAAAACACGTTAAAGCCATTAGCGCGTA
CCCGTCAATGTGGCAAGCGAATTGTTGCGAAAAGCAATTGTGATGCCGGAGAATATAGCAGGACACCGCA
TCCGGTGGCCAGGACGAGGACAACACACAATGCACTGAAAGCCAAATTAATTATGCATACGGCGGCGGCA
GTGACAGCCAGCTGGAAAAACGTCAGCAAAGTGCAGCAAATAAAAGCTGAATTCGTGCGAACTGTCAACA
GCAGAAGTTCACTTAGAGAAAAATATGCATGTCTTGCGACCACTTACATTCCTATCTATGTTTCATAAGT
AATTTGAAAGTATTTAAGAAGTATAACTATTTCCCGCAAAATAGAAATTCAATAAAATGGTTTCAGTATT
TTTAAATAGGATAACTAATAGATTTGATTAAATAGCATAAACTGAAATATAAACCTCTTCAATTTATTTA
ACATTTCAATGAAAACGGGATTTGGGCCTTCATTAATATTTTATCCTAACAATAAGTGTACATATTTTAA
TGCCTTTTTTAATGTGTATCTATTCTTAAGCTCCGCACTGTGCACATTGCACCTGTCCTCTCCTTTCTTT
TAGCCCAAATCCTTTGTCAGTTGCCGTAAAACTATTAAAGCAATTAAGAAATCACTTTTCACTATTTTAG
CCCCACTCTAACTTTTGTTTTTTCCTTTTTTACTAAGCTTATTTTTACAATTTTCTTTATACCTTAACTC
CTATTGGTGGCTGACTGAGTTGGCCAATCGCAGCGCTCTCTGCCGGCGCATGCGTCGCTGTTACCGCTTT
TGCACAACGAAACAAAAAAACAAAAACAAAAACAACCAGAGCCAGTACATGAGCGGCACATATAGAAAGA
GATGGCTATCGATGGAGCTGTCGATTCGGGTCTCTCGGCTGTTAACAGTTAACTCTCGATTTGCTAATTG
ACGTCGCCAGGTTTGTCGTTTGAGTCTTTGGTTTGAGGTTGTGCAATGGTTCGTGGCTACATTCAGGCCG
TTAACGATTGCATTTCTACGGGACTTTTGAAAATAAATTTTGTATTCTTTTAAGTTTGTTTGGTTGTAAA
ATATTTATGTATTGAAGATAAATTTTCGTTGTAAGGATTAATATTAAATAAGTTCTATTTTAATAAATCA
ATAAGTCGAATGAGTTCTTAAAATTAATCTTAAATTCACTTCGGTATATTGTTATATTTTCGTGTAACCT
CAACACTTTCATAATTAATACTTTAATTAAAGTAATTTATTTTGTATTATTTATCGTACGCCATTTGCTT
AATAGAGCTTAACTGTCAATTCCTCAAAGCTAACCACTTCGTTGTCCCAAAAACCCTTTTCGAACATCAT
TGTCCCATTATAGCGGTTTTCAATTACAAATACTTCCAATTAACCTAATAACGGGCACCAGAAAGCTTTA
ACCTTTGACCTCCCTCAAACAAAACTTTGTCGCAAGTCAAAAGTCGGAAAAAACCCACAAAACGAATTTA
TCAACGGCAATCCTAAGATCAAATTGCAATTAGAATTAAATTTTCGCTTTCTACATATTTAATGACAGAC
GAACACAAGTAGAAGTTTTCCGTGCGACAACAATTTTCGTAATTGTAAGAGGAAATCCGGATTTTCCATT
TTAAATTCTAATTGCCCTTAGATGTTATTTATGTCCATTCACATTTTCCCCAATTTCCCATTTGGCCGTT
GAAAAATCAACTTTCGGCTGAAAAATGTTAAAAGTTACCCATACCCGCTCGCCACTCGACATTGAGCCAC
TTTAGTCCTCCATCTCCGGTGTTAATTACGTTTGAGTGACAGTTTTGTGACAGGCCACGATAAGTGGGTA
GGATGGTTGGGATTTTTGGGTGGTGGTGCGGTAGTTGGGCGGTGGTGGGTGAAAGGGTGTCGGCACAGGT
AAATTGTGTCTCCCAGCCTGGGCTGCCCGATCCTTTTCCTGTGCATTTTAAATGCGCGGCTAATGCAAAG
TCGGCCCGAACTTTTCACCGAGATTTCCAGATTTGCAGTTGGTCAGCAGCAGGACCTCATGTGTCACTCT
TGCCGTCCTTGATATGTGTATGTGTGTGTGTAAGCGTGTGTGTTTGCTGACAGCCAAAGGGTTTCGCCAG
CGCCCTCATGCATAATAGATAAATTATAAAAATATATGCCCTGCTTGGGAGTTGGGTAGGTGGAAAAGGA
GAGGCCTGTCAGCATGTCATCCATTGTCCTGCCGCCAGCCAAAGTGTCCTTTTGTTTCAGCGCATTTTAA
ATTAGCCATTCTCGGAAAAAGTCACTCAAATTGTCACTTTGATGTCCTGACAGCTGCCCAGACCCCAGTT
CCAAGCCAAACAAAAAAAAAACCCAAAAACCATCATCGGTCCTAAGTCCGAGTTCTATGTGTCTCCACAG
ATTTCCATCTTTCCGTGATCTCATTCCGGCGCTAACGGCGCAATTAATCAGTCGCTTGAGGACACTTTTA
ATTAGTGCCGCAATCATTTGGTGGTCAAGATTGGGACCAAAAAAAGGTTTATTCATGTCAAAGGATCATT
TTTAATGAAAGCTGACATTATTTGTGGACTTATGCGCTCTGTGTGGCTGATGATTGAAATTTTAAATGAA
AGCCCAACAAAATGAATAGAAATTATGCAAGCATATGGCTCTTCACCTACTTCTGTAAAAAGTCGCATCC
TTCCTGGTGGCCACTCTACTCCACTCAGCTCTTCTTTCACCTGGAACCCAACTGCGTTGCCCTCCCCGCA
TTAGAGACAACTCTTAGACATATTTACCAAACAAACAATTATCCTCGTAATCTGATTTCGATGATGACCC
CTCTTTGGCATATTGTCAAGTCATGCCCGCTCAATGGTCCATAATGATGATCCCTTCGAATTGCATCACA
CACGTATCTCGATCTCCAAGTTACTCAATGAAAAATGAAGTTCCTCAATGGTGGACAAGGAGAGCCGAGG
ATTTGTCTCAATTGGGATCGAGGCGCTGACACAAATCAATCAGTCGGTGCAGTCAGCAGGTAGAAGTGAT
CGGGGATCAGTCTGGGCCAGCGATCTTGATCGACTGTCAAGGGGTAATGATGGGTCTGGCGACGTGTCGA
GGGCGTCCTGCGGTGGCTAAATCCGCTTTCTTGAAAAGGGTTTCTCAAATCGATTTCGATGACGCTCTGC
CCAACCGACCATAATTGACTTTCGCACCTGTTTTGTGGACGCACTAGCTCTTACTCTCTCTCTTGCCATG
GAATGAAAACCCATTGAACCGCAGAAATGTGGGGATAGTGGGGAAATGTGCGGTGCGGTGGCACGTGCTA
CCCAGTTTTGTGGCTTTAACTGGGAGCCAGAACAATGCCCCACAGCTGCCACTCCTAAACGGTCTTTGAC
CAACAAGCCATCAAAATCGCACGCGTGCCAGCCGCCATAAACTTGGAGGGTCTGAGACGGCGTCCAGAAA
ATTGAAATGCATTGCATTGCCGTCGGATGGAGGGAGGTGGAAGTGGAAGTAAGTGAAGTGAAGTCCAGAA
ACCAGATTAACATGCCCGATTGCCACATCCGAGGTCTTTTGTACTTGCTCCGATTCCGATTCCGGTCGCT
GATATCTACTACGCTGGAGTTCTTCAACTCCACTCGGAAGACGGAAACTAGAACTTCACGGCGATTCAAG
TGGCATGATAACGGGGTTCACTCGGAATTGGGTTTACGACACTTTTTTCCTGCTACTGGTTTGTGTTTGG
CACCGCTGATGGAGATAATAATCATAAAATAATTTTATTGCAAAGGCTGTTGCTACCTCACTTTTGGCAT
TTAACTAATAAGTTGGAGGGGAATTGTGGCGGGTCAATGATGATGAAGGATGCTGAGGGTGAGGACAGAT
GATGGGGTCCAGCTGGAGGTCATTGTCAATGAATTATTAACGACATTTCTCTAAGGGCAAGGAGGCAGCC
AGGATTAAATATTTGGGTACATCCCACATTAAATATAGTTTTTCAAACCAACTCTAATAAAAGCCTTTGG
TATCTAATAAGTTAAACTGTTAAAAGCTAATGGGAGTTATCAATAGTGCTGCAAATAACTCCTTCACTCA
ACTACTAATTGGATACTTAACTCGTAACGTTATTATCCAAATTTTCAACCCAATTCTCCGGACACCAAAA
TCCCCAGACAAACAGATGGGGTGACTCTGAACACCACAAAGATTTATAAGCATGTTACCTGCTGAGTCTG
CTTGCCCATAACAATATGTCTATATTAAATCCTTTAAGATCAAATAACCAAAGCAGCAGCCATATCGCAT
GTGAAACATTTCAACGCGTATTTCATTTAAATTACCCCAAATTTATCCCCGAAAAACGAGACGAGCCACA
GAGTATTTCACTGTGTGTGTGTGTGTGTGTGTGTGTGATGGAGAAAAGGGCGGAAAGCCGGAGCTGAAAG
GGTTCCCCTGGGATTTTCGTACGCGGAATTGCGCCTTGGAGTCGCATAAGGACGAGGAGCAACCCAGAAC
TATGCACATGGGAGCCACCAAAAAAAAAAAACCAAGGAGCAATGTGGGTGGTAAAAATGCGATACACGAA
CGCTTGGCTGCTTTTATTTTTGCATCGTAAAAGGAAATGAAAACGTCTTTCGCGGAAAGTTTGCTTTTCC
AGTGCGGCCGACACCGCGCGCGGGAATGGGTCCAAAAAACTTGGCGAAAGGCGGACGAACCACCAAAGGC
GCATAAATCATCCAAGGTGGCAATAGCAGCAGCAACTTGGGCGTGTCATAACTTTGGAGCCAGAAACCCA
GTTGGCCATAGCCCGTGGGATCGAAAACAATGAGGATGGAGCCGGCGAAAGTTGGTACAAAAAAAATTGC
CAAGAGTCCTGGCCAATGCGCCTATGGTGGGTTACAGGTAAAAAAAAAAAACGTAGAATGCGGCAACGTC
CTGCAACTGACACTGCAGTCCGAGCTACGCCGAGTGCCAGGATGCAGGACCAACTTTTTTCGCCTTGTTT
CCGCTTGTTTAGCTGCGGTGTCAGGGCGGTTTTACACCTGAGATTGCGATTACTTTGTCCGGACAGGCGG
GCAAGTTGGGTTAAAGTTTTCGAGATCCCTATACCCTAAGGTAAGTGGGTGCCTGCATTTCGTGGTATGG
CTTTAAAAACTATGTGCATTAAAGGACATGAGCTTAGTTAGGAATGTACTCATAAAATGCACTCAAATAG
TATTGCTAAATTGAATCATTGTGGATCATTATCTATTATATTTTCAAGATATGCTAACCATTTTTTAATG
AGCATGCCAACAAACTTAGCTAATCAACTGAACAACGAACACTTCTAAGTAATTTAATACCTAAATAAAA
GATATATGATAAATTCAATGAAGCCAAAAATGGTTTGAAGAGTGTGTGAATGTCACCGCCCCCTTTTTTT
GGGTGGCTCCTCCCCCTGAGAGCCGCGTAAAGCAGCGAAAACTTTCTAATGACTTGTCGGCGGTGTAAGG
AACTTTAGTTGTGGACATTTTGCAGGTCCGGAGCTGTAATTAAAACGCATTAGATTTATACTTAGGATAG
CCCGGTGACCCAGTTACGCGACGGTGGCTGGATCTTCGTGAGGGCTGTGTGCCCTAAAGAGCCGGAGAGT
TCTCTCTCTACGTGATCATCGCATTGATCCCGTAGTAGTCTTTTGGCCCTTTTGAGTGCCACACACTAAG
CTGAAGCGAAGCGGTTCATTAACCGTGGCGATGTCATCTTGCCGGGTTAACCAGTTTTCCCCAAACACAG
ATTTCTATCTCCGTGTGCGGTGCGTAAAGCAATTTGCGCTGATGATGAGACGCGACTTCTTGGGAAAGCA
ACGGTTCAAGTGCTGTGAGAATTTGCCACTTTAAGCAATCCCCAAGACTCAAGCCGTCTCGACTCCATTC
GACCCACGAAAGAAACTGACATCCCAAGCTCAAAAAACCTTTGACCAAAGCAATTATTTATGGCCTCGAG
ACACGAGGAAGGGGATAACTCTCTGTTTGTCTTGTAAGACAAATGTGTAATTAATTGCGTCGCATCAAAA
GGAAGCTCTAAAACTATTTGCATACGAGCATGGCAAATTGTCTTCGCTGTCTCATCTTGAACTACACGTG
CAATTAATAAATCAAAAGGGACAGCCTAAGCCCAGCGTGTCCTTTCGTCCTTCCGAGCGGAAGTCTCGGG
CCAGGCCAAGACAAACAAATGAAGTGACTGGAACCGAAAAACTTTGCCAACTTAAGGTATTCTTTTCTGC
AAGTGCCCGGATTCGAAGTTCGGCGGGCCAAGAGACGGGCGTTCCACTGCAACTAATTGCATTTCATTGC
ATACATTTAGGTTGCCCCACCGAATCCTTTGGCTCCTTGCTTTCGCTTGCAGCCGCAATCACTTCGCACA
CACAACGTAAAACGTTTCAAAATTGTGCTCAAATAGCCAGTGAGATTTCCTTGGAGCTGACAAATGGGTT
GAGGTGGAAAGCCAACCACAAGTGCCTCGAGTCCTTAAAGGGGGAGGGCAAGAGGAGTCAAGGATGCCAG
GAAGGATGCGCTGGCCAAGTGTTGAGTGCTAGCTATGCTTGCACTGGGAGAACTTAAAATTGCTTTGTTA
ACGTTTTAGTTGTTCAAAAACTATTCAAGTTTTATGGTAAAGAAACTTAGAAGACTAATACTTATAACCT
TCGATCAGCCTTAATTAGTCTTAGTTTTATTTACCTTTACCTATTTCTATTTTATGTTATTTTCGTAAAG
TGTAGAGGAAGGATAAGACAGACAAGTTAGCAGCCGGGCAAATTTAGCTCCGGAGCAGGAGGCAAGTAGT
GAAGTCAAGTGAAGACTGAGTTGTGTGCATGAATGAATGAATGAAAGGGGGCGGCAATGGGCAGCCCGTT
CAGAATGCTGCCGCCGGCAAGGACGTTGTTCGTGGCAGGAAGAGCAAAAAGCACAAGAAGGAAGTTGTGA
AAAAATAGCAGTCGCCACAAAACGAAACAAATAACACAGAAAAAGCATTCGGAATGGCACTAGAGAGAAA
TGTGGCCAAGTGTGAGGGAACGGTAGATGGTTCACAGGATGGTTGGATGGCTGGATGGCTGGATGGTTGG
ATGGTCGGATGGTTGAATGGTTGCGGGGGGTATGGCGGTGAGGTCATGTCGTGGCCGTAGCTCATGATGC
TGCCGGGTCTCCATTTCTGGCATCTCTGTCTGTCTCTCAGTCTCTTCGACAGCTCGTAAATGGCAGCCAG
GAAAGTGATGGCACAAGGGGGAACTGGGAGGGAGTAGGAGGATACTCTGGTCCCAACTTGACTCCGAATG
CTGGCCCGAGTTCAGCTTGGTGTTGATTGCTGTTTGGGGTTTTTAAAACGTAGTTAGGCTGCCCGGCAGC
CACAGGACCGCAGCATATGGAAACGACACCCATCTATAACAAGAAAATATATATATAATAAGTTATCACG
TAAGTAGAACATGAAATAACAATATAATTATCGTATGAGTTAAATCTTAAAAGTCACGTAAAAGATAATC
ATGCGTCATTTTGACTCACGCGGTCGTTATAGTTCAAAATCAGTGACACTTACCGCATTGACAAGCACGC
CTCACGGGAGCTCCAAGCGGCGACTGAGATGTCCTAAATGCACAGCGACGGATTCGCGCTATTTAGAAAG
AGAGAGCAATATTTCAAGAATGCATGCGTCAATTTTACGCAGACTATCTTTCTAGGGTTAATCTAGCTGC
ATCAGGATCATATCGTCGGGTCTTTTTTCCGGCTCAGTCATCGCCCAAGCTGGCGCTATCTGGGCATCGG
GGAGGAAGAAGCCCGTGCCTTTTCCCGCGAGGTTGAAGCGGCATGGAAAGAGTTTGCCGAGGATGACTGC
TGCTGCATTGACGTTGAGCGAAAACGCACGTTTACCATGATGATTCGGGAAGGTGTGGCCATGCACGCCT
TTAACGGTGAACTGTTCGTTCAGGCCACCTGGGATACCAGTTCGTCGCGGCTTTTCCGGACACAGTTCCG
GATGGTCAGCCCGAAGCGCATCAGCAACCCGAACAATACCGGCGACAGCCGGAACTGCCGTGCCGGTGTG
CAGATTAATGACAGCGGTGCGGCGCTGGGATATTACGTCAGCGAGGACGGGTATCCTGGCTGGATGCCGC
AGAAATGGACATGGATACCCCGTGAGTTACCCGGCGGGCGCGCTTGGCGTAATCATGGTCATAGCTGTTT
CCTGTGTGAAATTGTTATCCGCTCACAATTCCACACAACATACGAGCCGGAAGCATAAAGTGTAAAGCCT
GGGGTGCCTAATGAGTGAGCTAACTCACATTAATTGCGTTGCGCTCACTGCCCGCTTTCCAGTCGGGAAA
CCTGTCGTGCCAGCTGCATTAATGAATCGGCCAACGCGCGGGGAGAGGCGGTTTGCGTATTGGGCGCTCT
TCCGCTTCCTCGCTCACTGACTCGCTGCGCTCGGTCGTTCGGCTGCGGCGAGCGGTATCAGCTCACTCAA
AGGCGGTAATACGGTTATCCACAGAATCAGGGGATAACGCAGGAAAGAACATGTGAGCAAAAGGCCAGCA
AAAGGCCAGGAACCGTAAAAAGGCCGCGTTGCTGGCGTTTTTCCATAGGCTCCGCCCCCCTGACGAGCAT
CACAAAAATCGACGCTCAAGTCAGAGGTGGCGAAACCCGACAGGACTATAAAGATACCAGGCGTTTCCCC
CTGGAAGCTCCCTCGTGCGCTCTCCTGTTCCGACCCTGCCGCTTACCGGATACCTGTCCGCCTTTCTCCC
TTCGGGAAGCGTGGCGCTTTCTCATAGCTCACGCTGTAGGTATCTCAGTTCGGTGTAGGTCGTTCGCTCC
AAGCTGGGCTGTGTGCACGAACCCCCCGTTCAGCCCGACCGCTGCGCCTTATCCGGTAACTATCGTCTTG
AGTCCAACCCGGTAAGACACGACTTATCGCCACTGGCAGCAGCCACTGGTAACAGGATTAGCAGAGCGAG
GTATGTAGGCGGTGCTACAGAGTTCTTGAAGTGGTGGCCTAACTACGGCTACACTAGAAGAACAGTATTT
GGTATCTGCGCTCTGCTGAAGCCAGTTACCTTCGGAAAAAGAGTTGGTAGCTCTTGATCCGGCAAACAAA
CCACCGCTGGTAGCGGTGGTTTTTTTGTTTGCAAGCAGCAGATTACGCGCAGAAAAAAAGGATCTCAAGA
AGATCCTTTGATCTTTTCTACGGGGTCTGACGCTCAGTGGAACGAAAACTCACGTTAAGGGATTTTGGTC
ATGAGATTATCAAAAAGGATCTTCACCTAGATCCTTTTAAATTAAAAATGAAGTTTTAAATCAATCTAAA
GTATATATGAGTAAACTTGGTCTGACAGTTACCAATGCTTAATCAGTGAGGCACCTATCTCAGCGATCTG
TCTATTTCGTTCATCCATAGTTGCCTGACTCCCCGTCGTGTAGATAACTACGATACGGGAGGGCTTACCA
TCTGGCCCCAGTGCTGCAATGATACCGCGAGACCCACGCTCACCGGCTCCAGATTTATCAGCAATAAACC
AGCCAGCCGGAAGGGCCGAGCGCAGAAGTGGTCCTGCAACTTTATCCGCCTCCATCCAGTCTATTAATTG
TTGCCGGGAAGCTAGAGTAAGTAGTTCGCCAGTTAATAGTTTGCGCAACGTTGTTGCCATTGCTACAGGC
ATCGTGGTGTCACGCTCGTCGTTTGGTATGGCTTCATTCAGCTCCGGTTCCCAACGATCAAGGCGAGTTA
CATGATCCCCCATGTTGTGCAAAAAAGCGGTTAGCTCCTTCGGTCCTCCGATCGTTGTCAGAAGTAAGTT
GGCCGCAGTGTTATCACTCATGGTTATGGCAGCACTGCATAATTCTCTTACTGTCATGCCATCCGTAAGA
TGCTTTTCTGTGACTGGTGAGTACTCAACCAAGTCATTCTGAGAATAGTGTATGCGGCGACCGAGTTGCT
CTTGCCCGGCGTCAATACGGGATAATACCGCGCCACATAGCAGAACTTTAAAAGTGCTCATCATTGGAAA
ACGTTCTTCGGGGCGAAAACTCTCAAGGATCTTACCGCTGTTGAGATCCAGTTCGATGTAACCCACTCGT
GCACCCAACTGATCTTCAGCATCTTTTACTTTCACCAGCGTTTCTGGGTGAGCAAAAACAGGAAGGCAAA
ATGCCGCAAAAAAGGGAATAAGGGCGACACGGAAATGTTGAATACTCATACTCTTCCTTTTTCAATATTA
TTGAAGCATTTATCAGGGTTATTGTCTCATGAGCGGATACATATTTGAATGTATTTAGAAAAATAAACAA
ATAGGGGTTCCGCGCACATTTCCCCGAAAAGTGCCAC
Features (pLannotate 1.2.2; 23 found; start..end, strand, type, name):
     30..458     -  rep_origin     f1 ori (sequence partly withheld): f1 bacteriophage origin of replication; arrow indicates direction of (+) strand synthesis
    463..618     -  CDS            lacZα (fragment): LacZα fragment of β-galactosidase; lacZ fragment
    620..739     +  CDS            B (fragment): PORTL_LAMBD - Experimental evidence at protein level: Swiss-Prot protein existence level 1. Forms the portal vertex of the capsid (PubMed:6228056, PubMed:6232391). This portal plays critical roles in head assembly, genome packaging, neck/tail attachment, and genome ejection (Probable). The portal protein multimerizes as a single ring-shaped homododecamer arranged around a central channel (PubMed:6232391). Binds to the terminase subunits to form the packaging machine (PubMed:7799432). From Escherichia phage lambda (Bacteriophage lambda).
    981..1019    -  misc_feature   MCS (fragment): pBluescript multiple cloning site
   1134..1256    +  promoter       hsp70 promoter (fragment): Drosophila melanogaster hsp70Bb promoter
   1259..1285    +  misc_feature   MCS (fragment): multiple cloning site
   1293..1970    +  CDS            DsRed2: improved tetrameric variant of DsRed fluorescent protein mammalian codon-optimized
   1985..2068    +  CDS            large T antigen (fragment): large T antigen from SV40 (simian virus 40)
   2091..2172    +  polyA_signal   SV40 poly(A) signal: SV40 polyadenylation signal
   2224..2268    -  misc_feature   MCS (fragment): pBluescript multiple cloning site
   4154..4582    -  CDS            Oaz (fragment): ZN423_DROME - Experimental evidence at transcript level: Swiss-Prot protein existence level 2. Probable transcription factor that can both act as an activator or a repressor depending on the context (By similarity). Involved in posterior spiracle development. Acts downstream of ems and cut in posterior spiracle development. From Drosophila melanogaster (Fruit fly).
   6236..6374    +  misc_feature   P element 5' end (fragment): No description available
   6380..6426    +  promoter       hsp70 promoter (fragment): Drosophila melanogaster hsp70Bb promoter
   6446..8893    +  CDS            qa-1f: QA1F_NEUCR - Protein predicted: Swiss-Prot protein existence level 4. Transcription activation of genes for enzymes and proteins of quinate metabolism by binding to a 16 base-pair sequence (consensus 5'- GGRTAARYRYTTAYCC-3') in front of each Qa genes. From Neurospora crassa (strain ATCC 24698 / 74-OR23-1A / CBS 708.71 / DSM 1257 / FGSC 987).
   8936..8954    +  misc_feature   MCS (fragment): pBluescript multiple cloning site
  18165..18632   +  CDS            B (fragment): PORTL_LAMBD - Experimental evidence at protein level: Swiss-Prot protein existence level 1. Forms the portal vertex of the capsid (PubMed:6228056, PubMed:6232391). This portal plays critical roles in head assembly, genome packaging, neck/tail attachment, and genome ejection (Probable). The portal protein multimerizes as a single ring-shaped homododecamer arranged around a central channel (PubMed:6232391). Binds to the terminase subunits to form the packaging machine (PubMed:7799432). From Escherichia phage lambda (Bacteriophage lambda).
  18668..18690   -  protein_bind   lac operator (fragment): The lac repressor binds to the lac operator to inhibit transcription in E. coli. This inhibition can be relieved by adding lactose or isopropyl-β-D-thiogalactopyranoside (IPTG). lac repressor encoded by lacI
  18694..18724   -  promoter       lac promoter: promoter for the E. coli lac operon
  18739..18760   -  protein_bind   CAP binding site: CAP binding activates transcription in the presence of cAMP. E. coli catabolite activator protein
  18773..18865   -  CDS            lacI (fragment): lac repressor; lacI; The lac repressor binds to the lac operator to inhibit transcription in E. coli. This inhibition can be relieved by adding lactose or isopropyl-β-D-thiogalactopyranoside (IPTG).
  19048..19636   -  rep_origin     ori: high-copy-number ColE1/pMB1/pBR322/pUC origin of replication
  19807..20667   -  CDS            AmpR: β-lactamase; bla; confers resistance to ampicillin, carbenicillin, and related antibiotics
  20668..20772   -  promoter       AmpR promoter: bla
