[The description below was written by a language model from this plasmid's Addgene catalogue record and pLannotate feature annotations shown in this document.]
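Description:
pBac-GH146-QF is a large (about 20.8 kb) insect expression and transgenesis plasmid built on the pBAC-GH146 backbone, which the depositor describes as pBAC-3xPDsRed-GH146-MCS. The name implies a piggyBac transposon vector, although the feature table does not annotate any piggyBac terminal repeats. It is maintained in E. coli through a high-copy ColE1/pUC-type origin and selected with ampicillin via the AmpR (β-lactamase) gene. An f1 origin and lacZα/lac promoter remnants from a pBluescript-type cloning vector are also present. Short fragments matching a phage lambda gene are also annotated, and they appear to be leftover sequence.

The payload is the QF cDNA, the Neurospora crassa qa-1F transcriptional activator, about 2.45 kb long. It was PCR-amplified from pAC-QF and cloned between the FseI and AvrII sites of the backbone's multiple cloning site. The QF coding sequence sits just downstream of a P element 5' end fragment and a short hsp70 promoter fragment, consistent with a minimal promoter. The preceding several kilobases, which include a fragment matching the Drosophila Oaz locus, presumably carry the GH146 regulatory DNA, though this region is largely unannotated, as is the roughly 9 kb following QF.

A separate cassette contains DsRed2 behind an hsp70 promoter fragment, followed by an SV40 poly(A) signal. The catalogue lists dsRed as an N-terminal tag, but the feature layout and the "3xPDsRed" name indicate an independent fluorescent transformation marker rather than a fusion to QF.

The construct belongs to the Q system, a repressible binary expression system used for transgene expression, lineage tracing and mosaic analysis. It serves as the driver component, supplying QF in the GH146 pattern to activate QF-responsive reporter or effector transgenes.
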