Addgene plasmid #24353: pBac-GH146-QF
Depositing lab: Liqun Luo. Depositing organization: Stanford University. Publication: The Q system: a repressible binary system for transgene expression, lineage tracing, and mosaic analysis. Potter CJ, Tasic B, Russler EV, Liang L, Luo L. Cell. 2010 Apr 30. 141(3):536-48. 10.1016/j.cell.2010.02.025 PubMed 20434990.
Backbone
  Vector backbone: pBAC-GH146
  Backbone size w/o insert (bp): 18000
  Vector type: Insect Expression
Growth in bacteria
  Bacterial resistance: Ampicillin, 100 μg/mL
  Growth temperature: 37°C
  Growth strain: DH5alpha
  Copy number: Unknown
Gene/Insert
  Gene/Insert name: QF
  Species: Neuropspora crassa
  Insert size (bp): 2450
  Tag / fusion protein: dsRed (N terminal on backbone)
  Cloning method: Restriction Enzyme; 5′ cloning site FseI (not destroyed); 3′ cloning site AvrI (not destroyed)
  Sequencing primers: 5′ DsRed1-C
Terms and licenses: Academic/Nonprofit Terms; Industry Terms: Not Available to Industry
Depositor comments: pBAC-3xPDsRed-GH146-MCS with FseI-AscI-AvrII multi-cloning site has been previously described (Hong et al., 2009). QF cDNA with 5’ FseI and 3’ Avr restriction sites was amplified from pAC-QF by PCR, and cloned into the FseI/AvrII restriction sites of pBAC-GH146 to yield pBac-GH146-QF.
How to cite: pBac-GH146-QF was a gift from Liqun Luo (Addgene plasmid # 24353 ; http://n2t.net/addgene:24353 ; RRID:Addgene_24353)
