>Addgene plasmid #24353 | pBac-GH146-QF | addgene partial sequence | sequence record 30105 | 24353 with QF-rev (GGACTGGCCTGGTAGGTACA)
CGGGGAGCAGCCGGCTGGATTCCATCACACTTTTCACGTGCAGCTCGACACTGATCACAGGCCCTCGAGA
CTCTCTGGCGTTTCGAACGAGCGGGCTCGACAAGTAACGTCGTCGTGGTAGGGCCGAGGCCGGGTGTGTC
AATGTTGGTCAAGTCCGCAAAACGGGCGTTGTTGCTGCTTGCTGCAGTGTTAGCGACATGACCATCAGCA
TTGCCATCAGCATGGCCATCAGCGTGGGCATTGGCTTCGGCAGCGGCATTGAGTGTCTTGCGTTTAGGCG
GCATTTTGGCCGGCCAGCTTGGGCTGCAGATTGTTTAGCTTGTTCAGCTGCGCTTGTTTATTTGCTTAGC
GGCCGCACGTAAGGGTTAATGTTTTCAAAAAAAAATTCGTCCGCACACAACCTTTCCTCTCAACAAGCAA
ACGTGCACTGAATTTAAGTGTATACTTCGGTAAGCTTCGGCTATCGACGGGACCACCTTATGTTATTTCA
TCATACTAGTTCGCCTAGTTGTCGCCCTCTCCTTCCGTCTGCTTCCTCACACTCTCTCTCTCCCTCTCCC
TCTCTCTGTCTTTCTCCGTTGGGGCTCTTTGGCACTCGGCCTTTG
