>Addgene plasmid #24353 | pBac-GH146-QF | addgene partial sequence | sequence record 30106 | 24353 with DsRed1-C
AGCAGTACGAGCGCACCGAGGGCCGCCACCACCTGTTCCTGTAGCGGCCGCGACTCTAGATCATAATCAG
CCATACCACATTTGTAGAGGTTTTACTTGCTTTAAAAAACCTCCCACACCTCCCCCTGAACCTGAAACAT
AAAATGAATGCAATTGTTGTTGTTAACTTGTTTATTGCAGCTTATAATGGTTACAAATAAAGCAATAGCA
TCACAAATTTCACAAATAAAGCATTTTTTTCACTGCATTCTAGTTGTGGTTTGTCCAAACTCATCAATGT
ATCTCGA
